Addgene plasmid #36801: TAL2398
Depositing lab: Keith Joung. Depositing organization: Massachusetts General Hospital. Publication: FLASH assembly of TALENs for high-throughput genome editing. Reyon D, Tsai SQ, Khayter C, Foden JA, Sander JD, Joung JK. Nat Biotechnol. 2012 Apr 8. doi: 10.1038/nbt.2170. PubMed 22484455.
Backbone
  Vector backbone: JDS70
  Backbone manufacturer: Joung lab (Addgene Plasmid # 32285)
  Backbone size w/o insert (bp): 6447
  Vector type: Mammalian, T7 for in vitro mRNA synthesis
Growth in bacteria
  Bacterial resistance: Ampicillin, 100 μg/mL
  Growth temperature: 37°C
  Growth strain: XL1 Blue
  Copy number: High Copy
Gene/Insert
  Gene/Insert name: MYCL1-TALEN_Left (alt name: MYCL1)
  Species: H. sapiens (human)
  Insert size (bp): 1640
  Entrez Gene: Mycl (a.k.a. L-myc, Lmyc-1, Lmyc1, Mycl1, bHLHe38)
  Promoter: CMV
  Tag / fusion protein: 3X Flag (N terminal on backbone); WT FOKI (C terminal on backbone)
  Cloning method: Restriction Enzyme; 5′ cloning site BsmBI (destroyed during cloning); 3′ cloning site BsmBI (destroyed during cloning)
  Sequencing primers: 5′ CMV-F; 3′ BGH-rev
Terms and licenses: Academic/Nonprofit Terms; Industry Terms: Not Available to Industry
Depositor comments: Target binding site: TCCCGCAGGGAGCGGACA It is strongly recommended that users perform a diagnostic digest to verify this plasmid prior to use. For example, a double digest of the plasmid with BamHI and KpnI should result in two bands at 2.2kb and 5.9kb.
How to cite: TAL2398 was a gift from Keith Joung (Addgene plasmid # 36801 ; http://n2t.net/addgene:36801 ; RRID:Addgene_36801)
