[The description below was written by a language model from this plasmid's Addgene catalogue record.]
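Description:
TAL2398 is a mammalian expression plasmid encoding the left monomer of a TALEN pair directed against the human MYCL1 (L-myc) gene. It is built on the JDS70 backbone (about 6.4 kb without insert), one of a set of TALEN receiver vectors that supply the constant parts of the nuclease, so that only the custom DNA-binding repeat array has to be added. The plasmid is a high-copy construct propagated in E. coli under ampicillin selection. The record does not name the origin of replication, and no feature table is provided.

The insert, roughly 1.6 kb, is a TAL effector repeat array generated by the FLASH assembly method and cloned into the backbone through BsmBI sites that were destroyed in the process, as expected for type IIS restriction cloning that leaves seamless junctions. In the resulting open reading frame the array is flanked by backbone-encoded sequences: an N-terminal 3X FLAG epitope for detection and a C-terminal wild-type FokI cleavage domain. Expression in mammalian cells is driven by the CMV promoter, and the vector type also lists a T7 promoter, allowing in vitro transcription of TALEN mRNA for direct delivery. The use of a BGH reverse sequencing primer suggests a BGH polyadenylation region downstream of the coding sequence.

Because FokI must dimerise to cut, this left-half nuclease is intended to be used together with a matching right-half TALEN that binds the opposite strand nearby. The pair then introduces a double-strand break at the MYCL1 locus, supporting targeted mutagenesis or other genome editing in human cells. Although the insert species is given as human, the linked Entrez gene entry uses mouse-style nomenclature.
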