>Addgene plasmid #36801 | TAL2398 | depositor partial sequence | sequence record 45994 | TAL2398 sequence 1640 bps
GAACCTGACCCCAGACCAGGTAGTCGCAATCGCGTCACATGACGGGGGAAAGCAAGCCCTGGAAACCGTG
CAAAGGTTGTTGCCGGTCCTTTGTCAAGACCACGGCCTTACACCGGAGCAAGTCGTGGCCATTGCATCCC
ACGACGGTGGCAAACAGGCTCTTGAGACGGTTCAGAGACTTCTCCCAGTTCTCTGTCAAGCCCACGGGCT
GACTCCCGATCAAGTTGTAGCGATTGCGTCGCATGACGGAGGGAAACAAGCATTGGAGACTGTCCAACGG
CTCCTTCCCGTGTTGTGTCAAGCCCACGGTTTGACGCCTGCACAAGTGGTCGCCATCGCCAACAACAACG
GCGGTAAGCAGGCGCTGGAAACAGTACAGCGCCTGCTGCCTGTACTGTGCCAGGATCATGGACTGACCCC
AGACCAGGTAGTCGCAATCGCGTCACATGACGGGGGAAAGCAAGCCCTGGAAACCGTGCAAAGGTTGTTG
CCGGTCCTTTGTCAAGACCACGGCCTTACACCGGAGCAAGTCGTGGCCATTGCAAGCAACATCGGTGGCA
AACAGGCTCTTGAGACGGTTCAGAGACTTCTCCCAGTTCTCTGTCAAGCCCACGGGCTGACTCCCGATCA
AGTTGTAGCGATTGCGAATAACAATGGAGGGAAACAAGCATTGGAGACTGTCCAACGGCTCCTTCCCGTG
TTGTGTCAAGCCCACGGTTTGACGCCTGCACAAGTGGTCGCCATCGCCAACAACAACGGCGGTAAGCAGG
CGCTGGAAACAGTACAGCGCCTGCTGCCTGTACTGTGCCAGGATCATGGACTGACCCCAGACCAGGTAGT
CGCAATCGCGAACAATAATGGGGGAAAGCAAGCCCTGGAAACCGTGCAAAGGTTGTTGCCGGTCCTTTGT
CAAGACCACGGCCTTACACCGGAGCAAGTCGTGGCCATTGCAAGCAACATCGGTGGCAAACAGGCTCTTG
AGACGGTTCAGAGACTTCTCCCAGTTCTCTGTCAAGCCCACGGGCTGACTCCCGATCAAGTTGTAGCGAT
TGCGAATAACAATGGAGGGAAACAAGCATTGGAGACTGTCCAACGGCTCCTTCCCGTGTTGTGTCAAGCC
CACGGTTTGACGCCTGCACAAGTGGTCGCCATCGCCAGCCATGATGGCGGTAAGCAGGCGCTGGAAACAG
TACAGCGCCTGCTGCCTGTACTGTGCCAGGATCATGGACTGACCCCAGACCAGGTAGTCGCAATCGCGAA
CAATAATGGGGGAAAGCAAGCCCTGGAAACCGTGCAAAGGTTGTTGCCGGTCCTTTGTCAAGACCACGGC
CTTACACCGGAGCAAGTCGTGGCCATTGCAAATAATAACGGTGGCAAACAGGCTCTTGAGACGGTTCAGA
GACTTCTCCCAGTTCTCTGTCAAGCCCACGGGCTGACTCCCGATCAAGTTGTAGCGATTGCGTCGAACAT
TGGAGGGAAACAAGCATTGGAGACTGTCCAACGGCTCCTTCCCGTGTTGTGTCAAGCCCACGGTTTGACG
CCTGCACAAGTGGTCGCCATCGCCAGCCATGATGGCGGTAAGCAGGCGCTGGAAACAGTACAGCGCCTGC
TGCCTGTACTGTGCCAGGATCATGGACTGA
