>Addgene plasmid #36801 | TAL2398 | addgene partial sequence | sequence record 48167 | CMV-F 5'-CGCAAATGGGCGGTAGGCGTG-3'
ACTAGAGAACCCACTGCTTACTGGCTTATCGAAATTAATACGACTCACTATAGGGAGACCCAAGCTGGCT
AGCACCATGGACTACAAAGACCATGACGGTGATTATAAAGATCATGACATCGATTACAAGGATGACGATG
ACAAGATGGCCCCCAAGAAGAAGAGGAAGGTGGGCATTCACCGCGGGGTACCTATGGTGGACTTGAGGAC
ACTCGGTTATTCGCAACAGCAACAGGAGAAAATCAAGCCTAAGGTCAGGAGCACCGTCGCGCAACACCAC
GAGGCGCTTGTGGGGCATGGCTTCACTCATGCGCATATTGTCGCGCTTTCACAGCACCCTGCGGCGCTTG
GGACGGTGGCTGTCAAATACCAAGATATGATTGCGGCCCTGCCCGAAGCCACGCACGAGGCAATTGTAGG
GGTCGGTAAACAGTGGTCGGGAGCGCGAGCACTTGAGGCGCTGCTGACTGTGGCGGGTGAGCTTAGGGGG
CCTCCGCTCCAGCTCGACACCGGGCAGCTGCTGAAGATCGCGAAGAGAGGGGGAGTAACAGCGGTAGAGG
CAGTGCACGCCTGGCGCAATGCGCTCACCGGGGCCCCCTTGAACCTGACCCCAGACCAGGTAGTCGCAAT
CGCGTCACATGACGGGGGAAAGCAAGCCCTGGAAACCGTGCAAAGGTTGTTGCCGGTCCTTTGTCAAGAC
CACGGCCTTACACCGGAGCAAGTCGTGGCCATTGCATCCCACGACGGTGGCAAACAGGCTCTTGAGACGG
TTCAGAGACTTCTCCCAGTTCTCTGTCAAGCCCACGGGCTGACTCCCGATCAAGTTGTAGCGATTGCGTC
GCATGACGGAGGGAAACAAGCATTGGAGACTGTCCAACGGCTCCTTCCCGTGTT
