>Addgene plasmid #36801 | TAL2398 | addgene partial sequence | sequence record 48168 | JDS-TALEN-F 5'-TAGGGGTCGGTAAACAGTGG-3'
TGTGGCGGGTGAGCTTAGGGGGCCTCCGCTCCAGCTCGACACCGGGCAGCTGCTGAAGATCGCGAAGAGA
GGGGGAGTAACAGCGGTAGAGGCAGTGCACGCCTGGCGCAATGCGCTCACCGGGGCCCCCTTGAACCTGA
CCCCAGACCAGGTAGTCGCAATCGCGTCACATGACGGGGGAAAGCAAGCCCTGGAAACCGTGCAAAGGTT
GTTGCCGGTCCTTTGTCAAGACCACGGCCTTACACCGGAGCAAGTCGTGGCCATTGCATCCCACGACGGT
GGCAAACAGGCTCTTGAGACGGTTCAGAGACTTCTCCCAGTTCTCTGTCAAGCCCACGGGCTGACTCCCG
ATCAAGTTGTAGCGATTGCGTCGCATGACGGAGGGAAACAAGCATTGGAGACTGTCCAACGGCTCCTTCC
CGTGTTGTGTCAAGCCCACGGTTTGACGCCTGCACAAGTGGTCGCCATCGCCAACAACAACGGCGGTAAG
CAGGCGCTGGAAACAGTACAGCGCCTGCTGCCTGTACTGTGCCAGGATCATGGACTGACCCCAGACCAGG
TAGTCGCAATCGCGTCACATGACGGGGGAAAGCAAGCCCTGGAAACCGTGCAAAGGTTGTTGCCGGTCCT
TTGTCAAGACCACGGCCTTACACCGGAGCAAGTCGTGGCCATTGCAAGCAACATCGGTGGCAAACAGGCT
CTTGAGACGGTTCAGAGACTTCTCCCAGTTCTCTGTCAAGCCCACGGGCTGACTCCCGATCAAGTTGTAG
CGATTGCGAATAACAATGGAGGGAAACAAGCATTGGAGACTGTCCAACGGCTCCTTCCCGTGTTGTGTCA
AGCCCACGGTTTGACGCCTGCACAAGTG
